Addgene plasmid #86477: pCAM53
Purpose: Expresses p12 and mCitrine-p9
Depositing lab: Pamela Silver. Depositing organization: Harvard Medical School. Publication: Synthetic Lipid-Containing Scaffolds Enhance Production by Colocalizing Enzymes. Myhrvold C, Polka JK, Silver PA. ACS Synth Biol. 2016 Aug 3. 10.1021/acssynbio.6b00141 PubMed 27487319.
Backbone
  Vector backbone: pWW307
  Vector type: Bacterial Expression, Synthetic Biology
Growth in bacteria
  Bacterial resistance: Ampicillin, 100 μg/mL
  Growth temperature: 37°C
  Growth strain: DH5alpha
  Copy number: Low Copy
Gene/Insert
  Gene/Insert name: p12, mCitrine-p9
  Species: Bacteriophage phi6
  Promoter: pBAD
  Tag / fusion protein: mCitrine (N terminal on insert)
  Cloning method: Gibson Cloning
  Sequencing primers: 5′ pBAD Forward from Eton Bio; 3′ pBAD Reverse from Eton Bio
Terms and licenses: Academic/Nonprofit Terms; Industry Terms: Not Available to Industry
How to cite: pCAM53 was a gift from Pamela Silver (Addgene plasmid # 86477 ; http://n2t.net/addgene:86477 ; RRID:Addgene_86477)
