[The description below was written by a language model from this plasmid's Addgene catalogue record and pLannotate feature annotations shown in this document.]
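Description:
pCAM53 is a bacterial expression plasmid built on the pWW307 backbone for arabinose-inducible co-expression of two bacteriophage phi6 membrane proteins in E. coli. It is maintained under ampicillin selection through a β-lactamase gene with its own promoter, and it replicates from a ColE1/pMB1-family origin. The automated annotation labels this origin class as high-copy, whereas the catalogue entry lists the plasmid as low copy; the record does not resolve this difference. The full sequenced record is about 5.3 kb.

The payload is a two-gene operon driven by the araBAD (pBAD) promoter, with the araC regulator encoded divergently on the same plasmid so that transcription is repressed without L-arabinose and activated when it is added. The first open reading frame encodes phi6 P12, annotated as an assembly factor active in membrane morphogenesis. It is followed by a fragment of the phage T7 gene 10 ribosome binding site, which supports translation of the second reading frame: the yellow fluorescent protein mCitrine fused directly to the N terminus of phi6 P9, a protein annotated as essential for membrane formation. Downstream, a 5S rRNA segment and part of the rrnB T1 terminator, both from the E. coli rrnB region, end the transcript.

Categorised under synthetic biology, the plasmid comes from work on synthetic lipid-containing scaffolds that improve production by colocalizing enzymes. In that context, the P12 and P9 pairing presumably provides the phage-derived membrane-forming components, while the mCitrine tag allows P9 localization to be followed by fluorescence. The record itself states the purpose only as expression of p12 and mCitrine-p9.
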