Features (pLannotate 1.2.2; 12 found; start..end, strand, type, name):
     17..301     +  promoter       araBAD promoter: araBAD; promoter of the L-arabinose operon of E. coli; the araC regulatory gene is transcribed in the opposite direction (Guzman et al., 1995)
    327..911     +  CDS            P12: P12_BPPH6 - Protein predicted: Swiss-Prot protein existence level 4. Assembly factor active in membrane morphogenesis. From Pseudomonas phage phi6 (Bacteriophage phi-6).
    912..928     +  RBS            RBS (fragment): efficient ribosome binding site from bacteriophage T7 gene 10 (Olins and Rangwala, 1989)
    935..1648    +  CDS            mCitrine: mCitrine is a basic (constitutively fluorescent) yellow fluorescent protein published in 2001, derived from Aequorea victoria.
   1649..1915    +  CDS            P9: P9_BPPH6 - Protein predicted: Swiss-Prot protein existence level 4. Essential for membrane formation. From Pseudomonas phage phi6 (Bacteriophage phi-6).
   2119..2234    +  ncRNA          5S rRNA: Accession: RF00001 - 5S ribosomal RNA
   2238..2303    +  terminator     rrnB T1 terminator (fragment): transcription terminator T1 from the E. coli rrnB gene
   2497..3085    -  rep_origin     ori: high-copy-number ColE1/pMB1/pBR322/pUC origin of replication
   3256..4116    -  CDS            AmpR: β-lactamase; bla; confers resistance to ampicillin, carbenicillin, and related antibiotics
   4117..4221    -  promoter       AmpR promoter: bla
   4311..4354    -  terminator     bacterial terminator: putative bacterial transcription terminator
   4413..5291    -  CDS            araC: L-arabinose regulatory protein; araC
>Addgene plasmid #86477 | pCAM53 | addgene full sequence | sequence record 173199 | Addgene NGS Result
CTCCCGCCATTCAGAGAAGAAACCAATTGTCCATATTGCATCAGACATTGCCGTCACTGCGTCTTTTACT
GGCTCTTCTCGCTAACCAAACCGGTAACCCCGCTTATTAAAAGCATTCTGTAACAAAGCGGGACCAAAGC
CATGACAAAAACGCGTAACAAAAGTGTCTATAATCACGGCAGAAAAGTCCACATTGATTATTTGCACGGC
GTCACACTTTGCTATGCCATAGCATTTTTATCCATAAGATTAGCGGATCTTACCTGACGCTTTTTATCGC
AACTCTCTACTGTTTCTCCATACCCGCTAGCAAAGAGGAGAAAAGAATGGTTATCGGTCTCCTGAAGTAT
CTCACGCCTGCCGTTAAGGTGCAGATGGCTGCTCGCGCGTTGGGCCTGTCCCCCGCCGAAGTCGCTGCAA
TTGACGGCACGTTGGGTCGTGTCTCTGCGATGCCAGCGGTCGCTGTCGTGCTGGGAGGGAAACCTCTCTC
TCTGGCCACGATCGCGTCAGTTGTGTCTGATGCAAACCCCAGTGCCACTGTTGGCTCGCTTATGCCTGCT
GTACAGGGCATGGTGAGTTCCGACGAAGGCGCGAGTGCGTTGGCTAAGACCGTGGTAGGCTTCATGTAGT
CCGACCCCAACAGCTATGTCCTGGTTCAACTGCTCCACAAGGTGTCAAACTTGCCGATTGTCGGCTTTGG
TGACACGCAGTATGCAGACCCAGCTGACTTCTTGGCCAAGGGAGTTTTCCCTCTGATCAGGAAGCCAGAA
GTAGAGGTTCAAGCTGCGCCTTTCACCTGTCGTCAGTGTGATCATGTTGATCACATCACTGATGTACCTC
AAACTTCGACCTTTGTTCACAAATGCACTTCGTGCGGCTTTGTGCAGATGGTCCACCGTAAGGATGTTCC
GTAACTTTAAGAAGGAGATATACCGTGAGCAAGGGCGAGGAGCTGTTCACCGGGGTGGTGCCCATCCTGG
TCGAGCTGGACGGCGACGTAAACGGCCACAAGTTCAGCGTGTCCGGCGAGGGCGAGGGCGATGCCACCTA
CGGCAAGCTGACCCTGAAGTTCATCTGCACCACCGGCAAGCTGCCCGTGCCCTGGCCCACCCTCGTGACC
ACCTTCGGCTACGGCCTGATGTGCTTCGCCCGCTACCCCGACCACATGAAGCAGCACGACTTCTTCAAGT
CCGCCATGCCCGAAGGCTACGTCCAGGAGCGCACCATCTTCTTCAAGGACGACGGCAACTACAAGACCCG
CGCCGAGGTGAAGTTCGAGGGCGACACCCTGGTGAACCGCATCGAGCTGAAGGGCATCGACTTCAAGGAG
GACGGCAACATCCTGGGGCACAAGCTGGAGTACAACTACAACAGCCACAACGTCTATATCATGGCCGACA
AGCAGAAGAACGGCATCAAGGTGAACTTCAAGATCCGCCACAACATCGAGGACGGCAGCGTGCAGCTCGC
CGACCACTACCAGCAGAACACCCCCATCGGCGACGGCCCCGTGCTGCTGCCCGACAACCACTACCTGAGC
TACCAGTCCAAGCTGAGCAAAGACCCCAACGAGAAGCGCGATCACATGGTCCTGCTGGAGTTCGTGACCG
CCGCCGGGATCACTCTCGGCATGGACGAGCTGTACAAGCCATTTCCTCTGGTAAAGCAAGACCCAACCTC
GAAGGCTTTCACTGAAGCCAGTGAACGCTCCACCGGCACCCAGATCCTGGACGTCGTCAAGGCCCCTATC
GGCCTGTTCGGCGACGATGCCAAACACGAGTTCGTGACACGTCAGGAACAAGCCGTCTCCGTCGTAAGCT
GGGCAGTTGCTGCCGGTCTGATCGGCGAGCTGATCGGCTACCGTGGTGCGCGTTCGGGTCGCAAAGCGAT
CCTGGCCAACATCCCTTTCCTGGCCTAATCCTAACTCGAGTAATGAGAAGCTTGGGCCCGAACAAAAACT
CATCTCAGAAGAGGATCTGAATAGCGCCGTCGACCATCATAATCATCATCATTGAGTTTAAACGGTCTCC
AGCTTGGCTGTTTTGGCGGATGAGAGAAGATTTTCAGCCTGATACAGATTAAATCAGAACGCAGAAGCGG
TCTGATAAAACAGAATTTGCCTGGCGGCAGTAGCGCGGTGGTCCCACCTGACCACATGCCGAACTCAGAA
GTGAAACGCCGTAGCGCCGATGGTAGTGTGGGGTCTCCCCATGCGAGAGTAGGGAACTGCCAGGCATCAA
ATAAAACGAAAGGCTCAGTAGAAAGACTGGGCCTTTCGTTTTATCTGTTGTTTGTCGGTGAACTAATTTC
TAGACTGCAGGCTTCCTCGCTCACTGACTAGCTGCGCTCGGTCGTTCGGCTGCGGCGAGCGGTATCAGCT
CACTCAAAGGCGGTAATACGGTTATCCACAGAATCAGGGGATAACGCAGGAAAGAACATGTGAGCAAAAG
GCCAGCAAAAGGCCAGGAACCGTAAAAAGGCAGCGTTGCTGGCGTTTTTCCACAGGCTCCGCCCCCCTGA
CGAGCATCACAAAAATCGACGCTCAAGTCAGAGGTGGCGAAACCCGACAGGACTATAAAGATACCAGGCG
TTTCCCCCTGGAAGCTCCCTCGTGCGCTCTCCTGTTCCGACCCTGCCGCTTACCGGATACCTGTCCGCCT
TTCTCCCTTCGGGAAGCGTGGCGCTTTCTCATAGCTCACGCTGTAGGTATCTCAGTTCGGTGTAGGTCGT
TCGCTCCAAGCTGGGCTGTGTGCACGAACCCCCCGTTCAGCCCGACCGCTGCGCCTTATCCGGTAACTAT
CGTCTTGAGTCCAACCCGGTAAGACACGACTTATCGCCACTGGCAGCAGCCACTGGTAACAGGATTAGCA
GAGCGAGGTATGTAGGCGGTGCTACAGAGTTCTTGAAGTGGTGGCATAACTACGGCTACACTAGAAGAAC
AGTATTTGGTATCTGCGCTCTGCTGAAGCCAGTTACCTTCGGAAAAAGAGTTGGTAGCTCTTGATCCGGC
AAACAAACCACCGCTGGTAGCGGTGGTTTTTTTGTTTGCAAGCAGCAGATTACGCGCAGAAAAAAAGGAT
CTCAAGAAGATCCTTTGATCTTTTCTACGGGGTCTGACGCTCAGTGGAACGAAAACTAACGTTAAGGGAT
TTTGGTCATGAGATTATCAAAAAGGATCTTCACCTAGATCCTTTTAAATTAAAAATGAAGTTTTAAATCA
ATCTAAAGTATATATGAGTAAACTTGGTCTGACAGTTACCAATGCTTAATCAGTGAGGCACCTATCTCAG
CGATCTGTCTATTTCGTTCATCCATAGTTGCCTGACTCCCCGTCGTGTAGATAACTACGATACGGGAGGG
CTTACCATCTGGCCCCAGTGCTGCAATGATACCGCGAGACCCACGCTCACCGGCTCCAGATTTATCAGCA
ATAAACCAGCCAGCCGGAAGGGCCGAGCGCAGAAGTGGTCCTGCAACTTTATCCGCCTCCATCCAGTCTA
TTAATTGTTGCCGGGAAGCTAGAGTAAGTAGTTCGCCAGTTAATAGTTTGCGCAACGTTGTTGCCATTGC
TACAGGCATCGTGGTGTCACGCTCGTCGTTTGGTATGGCTTCATTCAGCTCCGGTTCCCAACGATCAAGG
CGAGTTACATGATCCCCAATGTTGTGCAAAAAAGCGGTTAGCTCCTTCGGTCCTCCGATCGTTGTCAGAA
GTAAGTTGGCCGCAGTGTTATCACTCATGGTTATGGCAGCACTGCATAATTCTCTTACTGTCATGCCATC
CGTAAGATGCTTTTCTGTGACTGGTGAGTACTCAACCAAGTCATTCTGAGAATAGTGTATGCGGCGACCG
AGTTGCTCTTGCCCGGCGTCAATACGGGATAATACCGCGCCACATAGCAGAACTTTAAAAGTGCTCATCA
TTGGAAAACGTTCTTCGGGGCGAAAACTCTCAAGGATCTTACCGCTGTTGAGATCCAGTTCGATGTAACC
CACTCGTGCACCAAACTGATCTTCAGCATCTTTTACTTTCACCAGCGTTTCTGGGTGAGCAAAAACAGGA
AGGCAAAATGCCGCAAAAAAGGGAATAAGGGCGACACGGAAATGTTGAATACTCATACTCTTCCTTTTTC
AATATTATTGAAGCATTTATCAGGGTTATTGTCTCATGAGCGGATACATATTTGAATGTATTTAGAAAAA
TAAACAAATAGGGGTTCCGCGCACATTTCCCCGAAAAGTGCCACCTGACGTCTAAGAAACCATTATTATC
ATGACATTAACCTATAAAAATAGGCGTATCACGAGGCAGAATTTCAGATAAAAAAAATCCTTAGCTTTCG
CTAAGGATGATTTCTGGAATTCACTAGTCTATGCTACTCCATCGAGCCGTCAATTGTATGATTCGTTACC
AATTATGACAACTTGACGGCTACATCATTCACTTTTTCTTCACAACCGGCACGGAACTCGCTCGGGCTGG
CCCAGGTGCATTTTTTAAATACCCGCGAGAAATAGAGTTGATCGTCAAAACCAACATTGCGACCGACGGT
GGCGATAGGCATCCGGGTGGTGCTCAAAAGCAGCTTCGCCTGGCTGATACGTTGGTCCTCGCGCCAGCTT
AAGACGCTAATCCCTAACTGCTGGCGGAAAAGACGTGACAGACGCGACGGCGACAAGCAAACATGCTGTG
CGACGCTGGCGATATCAAAATTGCTGTCTGCCAGGTGATCGCTGATGTACTGACAAGCCTCGCGTACACG
ATTATCCATCGGTGGATGGAGCGACTCGTTAATCGCTTCCATGCGCCGCAGCAACAATTGCTCAAGCAGA
TTTATCGCCAGCAGCTCCGAATAGCGCCCTTCCCCTTGCACGGCGTTAATGATTTGCCCAAACAGGTCGC
TGAAATGCGGCTGGTGCGCTTCATCCGGGCGAAAGAACCCCGTATTGGCAAATATTGACGGCCAGTTAAG
CCATTCATGCCAGTAGGCGCGCGGACGAAAGTAAACCCACTGGTGATACCATTCGCGAGCCTCCGGATGA
CGACCGTAGTGATGAATCTCTCCTGGCGTGAACAGCAAAATATCACCCGGTCGGCAAACAAATTCTCGTC
CCTGATTTTTCACCACCCCCTGACCGCGAATGGTGAGATTGAGAATATAACCTTTCATTCCCAGCGGTCG
GTCGATAAAAAAATCGAGATAACCGTTGGCCTCAATCGGCGTTAAACCCGCCACCAGATGGGCATTAAAC
GAGTATCCCTGCAGCAGGGGATCATTTTGCGCTTCAGCCATACTTTTCATA
